Addgene plasmid #55433: mCerulean3-Mito-7
Purpose: Localization: Mitochondria, Excitation: 433, Emission: 475
Depositing lab: Michael Davidson. Depositing organization: Florida State University, Tallahassee. Publication: An improved cerulean fluorescent protein with enhanced brightness and reduced reversible photoswitching. Markwardt ML, Kremers GJ, Kraft CA, Ray K, Cranfill PJ, Wilson KA, Day RN, Wachter RM, Davidson MW, Rizzo MA. PLoS One. 2011 . 6(3):e17896. 10.1371/journal.pone.0017896 PubMed 21479270.
Backbone
  Vector backbone: mCerulean3
  Backbone size w/o insert (bp): 4750
  Vector type: Mammalian Expression
  Selectable markers: Neomycin (select with G418)
Growth in bacteria
  Bacterial resistance: Kanamycin, 50 μg/mL
  Growth temperature: 37°C
  Growth strain: DH5alpha
  Copy number: High Copy
Gene/Insert
  Gene/Insert name: Mito (alt name: NM_004074.2)
  Species: H. sapiens (human)
  Entrez Gene: COX8A (a.k.a. COX, COX8, COX8-2, COX8L, MC4DN15, VIII, VIII-L)
  Promoter: CMV
  Tag / fusion protein: mCerulean3 (C terminal on backbone)
  Cloning method: Unknown
  Sequencing primers: 5′ CMV-F; 3′ SV40pA-R
Terms and licenses: Academic/Nonprofit Terms; Industry Terms: Not Available to Industry
Depositor comments: . Excitation = 433; Emission = 475
How to cite: mCerulean3-Mito-7 was a gift from Michael Davidson (Addgene plasmid # 55433 ; http://n2t.net/addgene:55433 ; RRID:Addgene_55433)
