[The description below was written by a language model from this plasmid's Addgene catalogue record.]
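Description:
mCerulean3-Mito-7 is a mammalian expression plasmid that produces a mitochondrially targeted cyan fluorescent protein. It is built on an mCerulean3 backbone of about 4.75 kb (without insert). In bacteria it is propagated as a high-copy plasmid under kanamycin selection. A neomycin resistance marker allows G418 selection of transfected mammalian cells, so stable lines can be made as well as transient transfections. No feature table is provided, so the replication origins and the exact arrangement of the marker cassette are not stated. The use of an SV40 polyA reverse sequencing primer suggests an SV40 polyadenylation signal downstream of the coding region.

The insert, labelled "Mito", is derived from human COX8A, which encodes cytochrome c oxidase subunit VIII. The record does not give the extent of the fragment. The N-terminal presequence of this protein is a widely used mitochondrial import signal that directs fused cargo into the organelle. Expression is driven by the CMV promoter, a strong constitutive promoter in most mammalian cell types. The COX8A-derived sequence sits upstream of mCerulean3, so the fluorescent protein forms the C-terminal part of the fusion. The meaning of the "7" in the name is not explained in the record.

mCerulean3 is an improved Cerulean variant described as having enhanced brightness and reduced reversible photoswitching, with excitation recorded at 433 nm and emission at 475 nm. The construct serves as a mitochondrial localization marker for fluorescence imaging in the cyan channel.
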