>Addgene plasmid #55433 | mCerulean3-Mito-7 | depositor partial sequence | sequence record 85838 | insert sequence
ACTTTCCAAAATGTCGTAACAACTCCGCCCCATTGACGCAAATGGGCGGTAGGCGTGTACGGTGGGAGGT
CTATATAAGCAGAGCTGGTTTAGTGAACCGTCAGATCCGCTAGCATGTCCGTCCTGACGCCGCTGCTGCT
GCGGGGCTTGACAGGCTCGGCCCGGCGGCTCCCAGTGCCGCGCGCCAAGATCCATTCGTTGGGGGATCCA
CCGGTCGCCACCATGGTGAGCAAGGGCGAGGAGCTGTTCACCGGGGTGGTGCCCATCCTGGTCGAGCTGG
ACGGCGACGTAAACGGCCACAAGTTCAGCGTGTCCGGCGAGGGCGAGGGCGATGCCACCTACGGCAAGCT
GACCCTGAAGTTCATCTGCACCACCGGCAAGCTGCCCGTGCCCTGGCCCACCCTCGTGACCACCCTGAGC
TGGGGCGTGCAGTGCTTCGCCCGCTACCCCGACCACATGAAGCAGCACGACTTCTTCAAGTCCGCCATGC
CCGAAGGCTACGTCCAGGAGCGCACCATCTTCTTCAAGGACGACGGCAACTACAAGACCCGCGCCGAGGT
GAAGTTCGAGGGCGACACCCTGGTGAACCGCATCGAGCTGAAGGGCATCGACTTCAAGGAGGACGGCAAC
ATCCTGGGGCACAAGCTGGAGTACAACGCCATCCACGGCAACGTCTATATCACCGCCGACAAGCAGAAGA
ACGGCATCAAGGCCAACTTCGGCCTCAACTGCAACATCGAGGACGGCAGCGTGCAGCTCGCCGACCACTA
CCAGCAGAACACCCCCATCGGCGACGGCCCCGTGCTGCTGCCCGACAACCACTACCTGAGCACCCAGTCC
AAGCTGAGCAAAGACCCCAACGAGAAGCGCGATCACATGGTCCTGCTGGAGTTCGTGACCGCCGCCGGGA
TCACTCTCGGCATGGACGAGCTGTACAAGTAAAGCGGCCGCGACTCTAGATCATATCAGCCATACCACAT
TTGTAGAGGTTTACTTGCTTTAAAAACCTCCCACACTCCCCTGACCTGAA
