>Addgene plasmid #55433 | mCerulean3-Mito-7 | addgene partial sequence | sequence record 114580 | CMV-F 5'-CGCAAATGGGCGGTAGGCGTG-3'
TCAGATCCGCTAGCATGTCCGTCCTGACGCCGCTGCTGCTGCGGGGCTTGACAGGCTCGGCCCGGCGGCT
CCCAGTGCCGCGCGCCAAGATCCATTCGTTGGGGGATCCACCGGTCGCCACCATGGTGAGCAAGGGCGAG
GAGCTGTTCACCGGGGTGGTGCCCATCCTGGTCGAGCTGGACGGCGACGTAAACGGCCACAAGTTCAGCG
TGTCCGGCGAGGGCGAGGGCGATGCCACCTACGGCAAGCTGACCCTGAAGTTCATCTGCACCACCGGCAA
GCTGCCCGTGCCCTGGCCCACCCTCGTGACCACCCTGAGCTGGGGCGTGCAGTGCTTCGCCCGCTACCCC
GACCACATGAAGCAGCACGACTTCTTCAAGTCCGCCATGCCCGAAGGCTACGTCCAGGAGCGCACCATCT
TCTTCAAGGACGACGGCAACTACAAGACCCGCGCCGAGGTGAAGTTCGAGGGCGACACCCTGGTGAACCG
CATCGAGCTGAAGGGCATCGACTTCAAGGAGGACGGCAACATCCTGGGGCACAAGCTGGAGTACAACGCC
ATCCACGGCAACGTCTATATCACCGCCGACAAGCAGAAGAACGGCATCAAGGCCAACTTCGGCCTCAACT
GCAACATCGAGGACGGCAGCGTGCAGCTCGCCGACCACTACCAGCAGAACACCCCCATCGGCGACGGCCC
CGTGCTGCTGCCCGACAACCACTACCTGAGCACCCAGTCCAAGCTGAGCAAAGACCCCAACGAGAAGCGC
